>Addgene plasmid #89483 | VN-beta Synuclein | addgene full sequence | sequence record 176939 | Addgene NGS Result
GAGATCTCCCGATCCCCTATGGTGCACTCTCAGTACAATCTGCTCTGATGCCGCATAGTTAAGCCAGTAT
CTGCTCCCTGCTTGTGTGTTGGAGGTCGCTGAGTAGTGCGCGAGCAAAATTTAAGCTACAACAAGGCAAG
GCTTGACCGACAATTGCATGAAGAATCTGCTTAGGGTTAGGCGTTTTGCGCTGCTTCGCGATGTACGGGC
CAGATATACGCGTTGACATTGATTATTGACTAGTTATTAATAGTAATCAATTACGGGGTCATTAGTTCAT
AGCCCATATATGGAGTTCCGCGTTACATAACTTACGGTAAATGGCCCGCCTGGCTGACCGCCCAACGACC
CCCGCCCATTGACGTCAATAATGACGTATGTTCCCATAGTAACGCCAATAGGGACTTTCCATTGACGTCA
ATGGGTGGAGTATTTACGGTAAACTGCCCACTTGGCAGTACATCAAGTGTATCATATGCCAAGTACGCCC
CCTATTGACGTCAATGACGGTAAATGGCCCGCCTGGCATTATGCCCAGTACATGACCTTATGGGACTTTC
CTACTTGGCAGTACATCTACGTATTAGTCATCGCTATTACCATGGTGATGCGGTTTTGGCAGTACATCAA
TGGGCGTGGATAGCGGTTTGACTCACGGGGATTTCCAAGTCTCCACCCCATTGACGTCAATGGGAGTTTG
TTTTGGCACCAAAATCAACGGGACTTTCCAAAATGTCGTAACAACTCCGCCCCATTGACGCAAATGGGCG
GTAGGCGTGTACGGTGGGAGGTCTATATAAGCAGAGCTCTCTGGCTAACTAGAGAACCCACTGCTTACTG
GCTTATCGAAATTAATACGACTCACTATAGGGAGACCCAAGCTGGCTAGCACCATGGTGAGCAAGGGCGA
GGAGCTGTTCACCGGGGTGGTGCCCATCCTGGTCGAGCTGGACGGCGACGTAAACGGCCACAAGTTCAGC
GTGTCCGGCGAGGGCGAGGGCGATGCCACCTACGGCAAGCTGACCCTGAAGCTGATCTGCACCACCGGCA
AGCTGCCCGTGCCCTGGCCCACCCTCGTGACCACCCTGGGCTACGGCCTGCAGTGCTTCGCCCGCTACCC
CGACCACATGAAGCAGCACGACTTCTTCAAGTCCGCCATGCCCGAAGGCTACGTCCAGGAGCGCACCATC
TTCTTCAAGGACGACGGCAACTACAAGACCCGCGCCGAGGTGAAGTTCGAGGGCGACACCCTGGTGAACC
GCATCGAGCTGAAGGGCATCGACTTCAAGGAGGACGGCAACATCCTGGGGCACAAGCTGGAGTACAACTA
CAACAGCCACAACGTCTATATCACCGCCGACAAGCAAATCGATGGTGGCGGTGGCTCTGGAGGTGGTGGG
TCCCTTAAGGACGTGTTCATGAAGGGCCTGTCCATGGCCAAGGAGGGCGTCGTGGCAGCCGCGGAGAAAA
CCAAGCAGGGGGTCACCGAGGCGGCGGAGAAGACCAAGGAGGGCGTCCTCTACGTCGGAAGCAAGACCCG
AGAAGGTGTGGTACAAGGTGTGGCTTCAGTGGCTGAAAAAACCAAGGAACAGGCCTCACATCTGGGAGGA
GCTGTGTTCTCTGGGGCAGGGAACATCGCAGCAGCCACAGGACTGGTGAAGAGGGAGGAATTCCCTACTG
ATCTGAAGCCAGAGGAAGTGGCCCAGGAAGCTGCTGAAGAACCACTGATTGAGCCCCTGATGGAGCCAGA
AGGGGAGAGTTATGAGGACCCACCCCAGGAGGAATATCAGGAGTATGAGCCAGAGGCGTAGCTCGAGTCT
AGAGGGCCCGTTTAAACCCGCTGATCAGCCTCGACTGTGCCTTCTAGTTGCCAGCCATCTGTTGTTTGCC
CCTCCCCCGTGCCTTCCTTGACCCTGGAAGGTGCCACTCCCACTGTCCTTTCCTAATAAAATGAGGAAAT
TGCATCGCATTGTCTGAGTAGGTGTCATTCTATTCTGGGGGGTGGGGTGGGGCAGGACAGCAAGGGGGAG
GATTGGGAAGACAATAGCAGGCATGCTGGGGATGCGGTGGGCTCTATGGCTTCTGAGGCGGAAAGAACCA
GCTGGGGCTCTAGGGGGTATCCCC
[124 nt withheld, positions 2125-2248]
C
[91 nt withheld, positions 2250-2340]
A
[49 nt withheld, positions 2342-2390]
CCTTTGACGTTGGAGTCCACGTTCTTT
[37 nt withheld, positions 2418-2454]
ACCCTATCTCGGTCTATTCTTTTGATTTATAAGGGATTTTGCCGATTTCGGCCTATTGGTTAAAAAATGA
GCTGATTTAACAAAAATTTAACGCGAATTAATTCTGTGGAATGTGTGTCAGTTAGGGTGTGGAAAGTCCC
CAGGCTCCCCAGCAGGCAGAAGTATGCAAAGCATGCATCTCAATTAGTCAGCAACCAGGTGTGGAAAGTC
CCCAGGCTCCCCAGCAGGCAGAAGTATGCAAAGCATGCATCTCAATTAGTCAGCAACCATAGTCCCGCCC
CTAACTCCGCCCATCCCGCCCCTAACTCCGCCCAGTTCCGCCCATTCTCCGCCCCATGGCTGACTAATTT
TTTTTATTTATGCAGAGGCCGAGGCCGCCTCTGCCTCTGAGCTATTCCAGAAGTAGTGAGGAGGCTTTTT
TGGAGGCCTAGGCTTTTGCAAAAAGCTCCCGGGAGCTTGTATATCCATTTTCGGATCTGATCAAGAGACA
GGATGAGGATCGTTTCGCATGATTGAACAAGATGGATTGCACGCAGGTTCTCCGGCCGCTTGGGTGGAGA
GGCTATTCGGCTATGACTGGGCACAACAGACAATCGGCTGCTCTGATGCCGCCGTGTTCCGGCTGTCAGC
GCAGGGGCGCCCGGTTCTTTTTGTCAAGACCGACCTGTCCGGTGCCCTGAATGAACTGCAGGACGAGGCA
GCGCGGCTATCGTGGCTGGCCACGACGGGCGTTCCTTGCGCAGCTGTGCTCGACGTTGTCACTGAAGCGG
GAAGGGACTGGCTGCTATTGGGCGAAGTGCCGGGGCAGGATCTCCTGTCATCTCACCTTGCTCCTGCCGA
GAAAGTATCCATCATGGCTGATGCAATGCGGCGGCTGCATACGCTTGATCCGGCTACCTGCCCATTCGAC
CACCAAGCGAAACATCGCATCGAGCGAGCACGTACTCGGATGGAAGCCGGTCTTGTCGATCAGGATGATC
TGGACGAAGAGCATCAGGGGCTCGCGCCAGCCGAACTGTTCGCCAGGCTCAAGGCGCGCATGCCCGACGG
CGAGGATCTCGTCGTGACCCATGGCGATGCCTGCTTGCCGAATATCATGGTGGAAAATGGCCGCTTTTCT
GGATTCATCGACTGTGGCCGGCTGGGTGTGGCGGACCGCTATCAGGACATAGCGTTGGCTACCCGTGATA
TTGCTGAAGAGCTTGGCGGCGAATGGGCTGACCGCTTCCTCGTGCTTTACGGTATCGCCGCTCCCGATTC
GCAGCGCATCGCCTTCTATCGCCTTCTTGACGAGTTCTTCTGAGCGGGACTCTGGGGTTCGAAATGACCG
ACCAAGCGACGCCCAACCTGCCATCACGAGATTTCGATTCCACCGCCGCCTTCTATGAAAGGTTGGGCTT
CGGAATCGTTTTCCGGGACGCCGGCTGGATGATCCTCCAGCGCGGGGATCTCATGCTGGAGTTCTTCGCC
CACCCCAACTTGTTTATTGCAGCTTATAATGGTTACAAATAAAGCAATAGCATCACAAATTTCACAAATA
AAGCATTTTTTTCACTGCATTCTAGTTGTGGTTTGTCCAAACTCATCAATGTATCTTATCATGTCTGTAT
ACCGTCGACCTCTAGCTAGAGCTTGGCGTAATCATGGTCATAGCTGTTTCCTGTGTGAAATTGTTATCCG
CTCACAATTCCACACAACATACGAGCCGGAAGCATAAAGTGTAAAGCCTGGGGTGCCTAATGAGTGAGCT
AACTCACATTAATTGCGTTGCGCTCACTGCCCGCTTTCCAGTCGGGAAACCTGTCGTGCCAGCTGCATTA
ATGAATCGGCCAACGCGCGGGGAGAGGCGGTTTGCGTATTGGGCGCTCTTCCGCTTCCTCGCTCACTGAC
TCGCTGCGCTCGGTCGTTCGGCTGCGGCGAGCGGTATCAGCTCACTCAAAGGCGGTAATACGGTTATCCA
CAGAATCAGGGGATAACGCAGGAAAGAACATGTGAGCAAAAGGCCAGCAAAAGGCCAGGAACCGTAAAAA
GGCCGCGTTGCTGGCGTTTTTCCATAGGCTCCGCCCCCCTGACGAGCATCACAAAAATCGACGCTCAAGT
CAGAGGTGGCGAAACCCGACAGGACTATAAAGATACCAGGCGTTTCCCCCTGGAAGCTCCCTCGTGCGCT
CTCCTGTTCCGACCCTGCCGCTTACCGGATACCTGTCCGCCTTTCTCCCTTCGGGAAGCGTGGCGCTTTC
TCATAGCTCACGCTGTAGGTATCTCAGTTCGGTGTAGGTCGTTCGCTCCAAGCTGGGCTGTGTGCACGAA
CCCCCCGTTCAGCCCGACCGCTGCGCCTTATCCGGTAACTATCGTCTTGAGTCCAACCCGGTAAGACACG
ACTTATCGCCACTGGCAGCAGCCACTGGTAACAGGATTAGCAGAGCGAGGTATGTAGGCGGTGCTACAGA
GTTCTTGAAGTGGTGGCCTAACTACGGCTACACTAGAAGAACAGTATTTGGTATCTGCGCTCTGCTGAAG
CCAGTTACCTTCGGAAAAAGAGTTGGTAGCTCTTGATCCGGCAAACAAACCACCGCTGGTAGCGGTGGTT
TTTTTGTTTGCAAGCAGCAGATTACGCGCAGAAAAAAAGGATCTCAAGAAGATCCTTTGATCTTTTCTAC
GGGGTCTGACGCTCAGTGGAACGAAAACTCACGTTAAGGGATTTTGGTCATGAGATTATCAAAAAGGATC
TTCACCTAGATCCTTTTAAATTAAAAATGAAGTTTTAAATCAATCTAAAGTATATATGAGTAAACTTGGT
CTGACAGTTACCAATGCTTAATCAGTGAGGCACCTATCTCAGCGATCTGTCTATTTCGTTCATCCATAGT
TGCCTGACTCCCCGTCGTGTAGATAACTACGATACGGGAGGGCTTACCATCTGGCCCCAGTGCTGCAATG
ATACCGCGAGACCCACGCTCACCGGCTCCAGATTTATCAGCAATAAACCAGCCAGCCGGAAGGGCCGAGC
GCAGAAGTGGTCCTGCAACTTTATCCGCCTCCATCCAGTCTATTAATTGTTGCCGGGAAGCTAGAGTAAG
TAGTTCGCCAGTTAATAGTTTGCGCAACGTTGTTGCCATTGCTACAGGCATCGTGGTGTCACGCTCGTCG
TTTGGTATGGCTTCATTCAGCTCCGGTTCCCAACGATCAAGGCGAGTTACATGATCCCCCATGTTGTGCA
AAAAAGCGGTTAGCTCCTTCGGTCCTCCGATCGTTGTCAGAAGTAAGTTGGCCGCAGTGTTATCACTCAT
GGTTATGGCAGCACTGCATAATTCTCTTACTGTCATGCCATCCGTAAGATGCTTTTCTGTGACTGGTGAG
TACTCAACCAAGTCATTCTGAGAATAGTGTATGCGGCGACCGAGTTGCTCTTGCCCGGCGTCAATACGGG
ATAATACCGCGCCACATAGCAGAACTTTAAAAGTGCTCATCATTGGAAAACGTTCTTCGGGGCGAAAACT
CTCAAGGATCTTACCGCTGTTGAGATCCAGTTCGATGTAACCCACTCGTGCACCCAACTGATCTTCAGCA
TCTTTTACTTTCACCAGCGTTTCTGGGTGAGCAAAAACAGGAAGGCAAAATGCCGCAAAAAAGGGAATAA
GGGCGACACGGAAATGTTGAATACTCATACTCTTCCTTTTTCAATATTATTGAAGCATTTATCAGGGTTA
TTGTCTCATGAGCGGATACATATTTGAATGTATTTAGAAAAATAAACAAATAGGGGTTCCGCGCACATTT
CCCCGAAAAGTGCCACCTGACGTCGACGGATCGG
Features (pLannotate 1.2.2; 21 found; start..end, strand, type, name):
     18..70      -  misc_feature   bom (fragment): basis of mobility region from pBR322
    225..604     +  enhancer       CMV enhancer: human cytomegalovirus immediate early enhancer
    605..808     +  promoter       CMV promoter: human cytomegalovirus (CMV) immediate early promoter
    804..837     +  LTR            5' LTR (truncated) (fragment): truncated 5' long terminal repeat (LTR) from HIV-1
    853..871     +  promoter       T7 promoter: promoter for bacteriophage T7 RNA polymerase
    894..1358    +  CDS            VN155(I152L): improved N-terminal fragment of mVenus for use in bimolecular fluorescence complementation (BiFC) (Kodama and Hu, 2010)
   1410..1808    +  CDS            SNCB: SYUB_HUMAN - Experimental evidence at protein level: Swiss-Prot protein existence level 1. Non-amyloid component of senile plaques found in Alzheimer disease. Could act as a regulator of SNCA aggregation process. Protects neurons from staurosporine and 6-hydroxy dopamine (6OHDA)-stimulated caspase activation in a p53/TP53-dependent manner. Contributes to restore the SNCA anti-apoptotic function abolished by 6OHDA. Not found in the Lewy bodies associated with Parkinson disease. From Homo sapiens (Human).
   1855..2079    +  polyA_signal   bGH poly(A) signal: bovine growth hormone polyadenylation signal
   2083..2104    +  promoter       SV40 promoter (fragment): SV40 enhancer and early promoter
   2125..2553    +  rep_origin     f1 ori (sequence partly withheld): f1 bacteriophage origin of replication; arrow indicates direction of (+) strand synthesis
   2567..2896    +  promoter       SV40 promoter: SV40 enhancer and early promoter
   2963..3754    +  CDS            neo: KKA2_KLEPN - Also known as kan, nptII. Experimental evidence at protein level: Swiss-Prot protein existence level 1. Resistance to kanamycin, neomycin, paromomycin, ribostamycin, butirosin and gentamicin B. From Klebsiella pneumoniae.
   3778..3936    +  CDS            ble (fragment): BLE_KLEPN - Experimental evidence at protein level: Swiss-Prot protein existence level 1. Binding protein with a strong affinity to the bleomycin family of antibiotics. Binds to CL990; an antimitotic-antibiotic compound. From Klebsiella pneumoniae.
   3931..4052    +  polyA_signal   SV40 poly(A) signal: SV40 polyadenylation signal
   4125..4141    -  protein_bind   lac operator: The lac repressor binds to the lac operator to inhibit transcription in E. coli. This inhibition can be relieved by adding lactose or isopropyl-β-D-thiogalactopyranoside (IPTG). lac repressor encoded by lacI
   4149..4179    -  promoter       lac promoter: promoter for the E. coli lac operon
   4194..4215    -  protein_bind   CAP binding site: CAP binding activates transcription in the presence of cAMP. E. coli catabolite activator protein
   4228..4320    -  CDS            lacI (fragment): lac repressor; lacI; The lac repressor binds to the lac operator to inhibit transcription in E. coli. This inhibition can be relieved by adding lactose or isopropyl-β-D-thiogalactopyranoside (IPTG).
   4503..5091    -  rep_origin     ori: high-copy-number ColE1/pMB1/pBR322/pUC origin of replication
   5262..6122    -  CDS            AmpR: β-lactamase; bla; confers resistance to ampicillin, carbenicillin, and related antibiotics
   6123..6227    -  promoter       AmpR promoter: bla
