[The description below was written by a language model from this plasmid's Addgene catalogue record and pLannotate feature annotations shown in this document.]
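Description:
VN-beta Synuclein is a mammalian expression plasmid built on the pcDNA3.1 backbone that produces human beta-synuclein (SNCB) fused at its N-terminus to the N-terminal fragment of the yellow fluorescent protein Venus. The fusion is driven by the human cytomegalovirus immediate-early enhancer and promoter and terminated by the bovine growth hormone polyadenylation signal; a T7 promoter sits just upstream of the coding region and serves mainly as a sequencing or in vitro transcription site. The feature annotation identifies the Venus portion as matching a VN155-type fragment used in bimolecular fluorescence complementation, followed after a short linker region by the SNCB open reading frame, which was inserted between AflII and XhoI sites. According to the record, the construct was derived from an earlier VN-alpha-synuclein plasmid that already carried the Venus fragment, so the synuclein coding sequence was evidently exchanged.

In bacteria the plasmid replicates from a high-copy ColE1/pUC-type origin and is selected with ampicillin via the β-lactamase gene; an f1 origin is also present. For mammalian cells, an SV40 early promoter drives a neomycin phosphotransferase cassette with an SV40 polyadenylation signal, allowing G418 selection of stable transfectants. Small annotated fragments (HIV-1 LTR, ble, lacI, bom) appear to be short backbone remnants or partial matches rather than functional elements. The sequenced record is slightly shorter (6,268 nt) than the catalogued total size.

The Venus half is non-fluorescent on its own. The plasmid would typically be co-expressed with a partner carrying the complementary C-terminal Venus fragment, so that fluorescence reports synuclein dimerisation or oligomerisation in living cells. The associated study compared alpha- and beta-synuclein toxicity mechanisms.
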