Addgene plasmid #89483: VN-beta Synuclein
Purpose: expresses human beta Synuclein fused to the N-terminal part of Venus
Depositing lab: Tiago Outeiro. Depositing organization: Georg-August-Universitaet Goettingen. Publication: Yeast reveals similar molecular mechanisms underlying alpha- and beta-synuclein toxicity. Tenreiro S, Rosado-Ramos R, Gerhardt E, Favretto F, Magalhaes F, Popova B, Becker S, Zweckstetter M, Braus GH, Outeiro TF. Hum Mol Genet. 2016 Jan 15;25(2):275-90. doi: 10.1093/hmg/ddv470. Epub 2015 Nov 18. PubMed 26586132.
Backbone
  Vector backbone: pcDNA3.1
  Backbone size w/o insert (bp): 5941
  Total vector size (bp): 6345
  Vector type: Mammalian Expression
  Selectable markers: Neomycin (select with G418)
Growth in bacteria
  Bacterial resistance: Ampicillin, 100 μg/mL
  Growth temperature: 37°C
  Growth strain: DH5alpha
  Copy number: Unknown
Gene/Insert
  Gene/Insert name: SNCB
  Species: H. sapiens (human)
  Insert size (bp): 404
  GenBank ID: XM_006714916
  Entrez Gene: SNCB
  Promoter: CMV
  Tag / fusion protein: N-terminal part of Venus (N terminal on backbone)
  Cloning method: Restriction Enzyme; 5′ cloning site AflII (not destroyed); 3′ cloning site XhoI (not destroyed)
  Sequencing primers: 5′ T7; 3′ bGH
Resource information
  A portion of this plasmid was derived from a plasmid made by: Original clone (VN-alpha-Synuclein) comes from Pamela J.McLean.
Terms and licenses: Academic/Nonprofit Terms; Industry Terms: Not Available to Industry
Depositor comments: Original clone (VN-alpha Synuclein) includes already the N-terminal part of venus, and was a gift from Pamela J.McLean.
How to cite: VN-beta Synuclein was a gift from Tiago Outeiro (Addgene plasmid # 89483 ; http://n2t.net/addgene:89483 ; RRID:Addgene_89483)
